Addgene plasmid #40644: pLKO.1-sh-hSOX9-1
Depositing lab: Bob Weinberg. Depositing organization: Whitehead Institute for Biomedical Research. Publication: Slug and Sox9 cooperatively determine the mammary stem cell state. Guo W, Keckesova Z, Donaher JL, Shibue T, Tischler V, Reinhardt F, Itzkovitz S, Noske A, Zurrer-Hardi U, Bell G, Tam WL, Mani SA, van Oudenaarden A, Weinberg RA. Cell. 2012 Mar 2;148(5):1015-28. 10.1016/j.cell.2012.02.008 PubMed 22385965.
Backbone
  Vector backbone: pLKO.1 puro (Addgene plasmid 8453)
  Backbone manufacturer: Weinberg lab
  Backbone size w/o insert (bp): 7032
  Vector type: Mammalian Expression, Lentiviral, RNAi
  Selectable markers: Puromycin
Growth in bacteria
  Bacterial resistance: Ampicillin, 100 μg/mL
  Growth temperature: 37°C
  Growth strain: Stbl3
  Copy number: Unknown
Gene/Insert
  Gene/Insert name: sh-hSOX9-1 (alt names: Sox9; shRNA against human Sox9)
  gRNA/shRNA sequence: GCATCCTTCAATTTCTGTATA
  Species: H. sapiens (human)
  GenBank ID: RHS3979-9587792 (Open Biosystems); NM_000346
  Entrez Gene: SOX9 (a.k.a. CMD1, CMPD1, ENH13, SRA1, SRXX2, SRXY10, TES, TESCO)
  Promoter: hU6
  Cloning method: Restriction Enzyme; 5′ cloning site AgeI (unknown if destroyed); 3′ cloning site EcoRI (unknown if destroyed)
  Sequencing primers: 5′ LKO.1 5'
Terms and licenses: Academic/Nonprofit Terms; Industry Terms: Not Available to Industry
How to cite: pLKO.1-sh-hSOX9-1 was a gift from Bob Weinberg (Addgene plasmid # 40644 ; http://n2t.net/addgene:40644 ; RRID:Addgene_40644)
