[The description below was written by a language model from this plasmid's Addgene catalogue record and pLannotate feature annotations shown in this document.]
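Description:
pLKO.1-sh-hSOX9-1 is a lentiviral RNAi vector built on the pLKO.1 puro backbone and designed to knock down human SOX9 in mammalian cells. It is propagated in E. coli through a high-copy ColE1/pUC-type origin with ampicillin selection (AmpR, β-lactamase). An f1 origin and remnants of lac, T3 and T7 cloning-vector sequences are also annotated in the roughly 7.1 kb sequenced plasmid. The record lists a recombination-deficient strain for growth, which is usual for plasmids carrying repeated LTRs.

The viral portion has a third-generation, self-inactivating layout. An RSV promoter fused to a truncated HIV-1 5' LTR drives genomic RNA production in packaging cells. It is followed by the Ψ packaging signal with a gag fragment, the Rev response element for Rev-dependent nuclear export, a cPPT/CTS element, and a ΔU3 3' LTR that inactivates LTR promoter activity after integration. An SV40 poly(A) signal and SV40 origin lie downstream of the 3' LTR.

Between the LTRs are two expression units. The human U6 RNA polymerase III promoter transcribes a short hairpin RNA targeting human SOX9, which was cloned between the AgeI and EcoRI sites; the hairpin itself is not annotated in the feature table. Separately, the human PGK promoter drives puromycin N-acetyltransferase, so transduced cells can be selected with puromycin.

When supplied with packaging and envelope functions in trans, the plasmid yields particles for stable SOX9 silencing. The associated publication concerns the cooperation of Slug and Sox9 in determining the mammary stem cell state, which suggests the construct was made for loss-of-function experiments in that setting.
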