Features (pLannotate 1.2.2; 25 found; start..end, strand, type, name):
      2..94      +  CDS            lacI (fragment): lac repressor; lacI; The lac repressor binds to the lac operator to inhibit transcription in E. coli. This inhibition can be relieved by adding lactose or isopropyl-β-D-thiogalactopyranoside (IPTG).
    107..128     +  protein_bind   CAP binding site: CAP binding activates transcription in the presence of cAMP. E. coli catabolite activator protein
    143..173     +  promoter       lac promoter: promoter for the E. coli lac operon
    181..197     +  protein_bind   lac operator: The lac repressor binds to the lac operator to inhibit transcription in E. coli. This inhibition can be relieved by adding lactose or isopropyl-β-D-thiogalactopyranoside (IPTG). lac repressor encoded by lacI
    242..260     +  promoter       T3 promoter: promoter for bacteriophage T3 RNA polymerase
    288..514     +  promoter       RSV promoter: Rous sarcoma virus enhancer/promoter
    515..695     +  LTR            5' LTR (truncated): truncated 5' long terminal repeat (LTR) from HIV-1
    742..867     +  misc_feature   HIV-1 Ψ: packaging signal of human immunodeficiency virus type 1
    851..1214    +  CDS            HIV-1 gag (fragment): gag protein from human immunodeficiency virus 1; gag
   1360..1593    +  misc_feature   RRE: The Rev response element (RRE) of HIV-1 allows for Rev-dependent mRNA export from the nucleus to the cytoplasm.
   1970..2070    +  CDS            Rev (fragment): human immunodeficiency virus 1 (HIV-1) Rev protein; rev; enhances nuclear export of unspliced and incompletely spliced viral mRNAs
   2120..2360    +  promoter       U6 promoter: RNA polymerase III promoter for human U6 snRNA
   2464..2581    +  misc_feature   cPPT/CTS: central polypurine tract and central termination sequence of HIV-1
   2630..3140    +  promoter       hPGK promoter: human phosphoglycerate kinase 1 promoter
   3162..3761    +  CDS            PuroR: puromycin N-acetyltransferase; pac from Streptomyces alboniger; confers resistance to puromycin
   3804..3887    +  CDS            nef (fragment): NEF_HV1Z2 - Experimental evidence at protein level: Swiss-Prot protein existence level 1. Extracellular Nef protein targets CD4(+) T-lymphocytes for apoptosis by interacting with CXCR4 surface receptors. From Human immunodeficiency virus type 1 group M subtype D (isolate Z2/CDC-Z34) (HIV-1).
   3889..4122    +  LTR            3' LTR (ΔU3): self-inactivating 3' long terminal repeat (LTR) from HIV-1
   4194..4315    +  polyA_signal   SV40 poly(A) signal: SV40 polyadenylation signal
   4355..4490    +  rep_origin     SV40 ori: SV40 origin of replication
   4511..4529    -  promoter       T7 promoter: promoter for bacteriophage T7 RNA polymerase
   4537..4692    +  CDS            lacZα (fragment): LacZα fragment of β-galactosidase; lacZ fragment
   4697..5125    +  rep_origin     f1 ori (sequence partly withheld): f1 bacteriophage origin of replication; arrow indicates direction of (+) strand synthesis
   5178..5282    +  promoter       AmpR promoter: bla
   5283..6143    +  CDS            AmpR: β-lactamase; bla; confers resistance to ampicillin, carbenicillin, and related antibiotics
   6314..6902    +  rep_origin     ori: high-copy-number ColE1/pMB1/pBR322/pUC origin of replication
>Addgene plasmid #40644 | pLKO.1-sh-hSOX9-1 | addgene full sequence | sequence record 152159 | Addgene NGS results
AGCGCCCAATACGCAAACCGCCTCTCCCCGCGCGTTGGCCGATTCATTAATGCAGCTGGCACGACAGGTT
TCCCGACTGGAAAGCGGGCAGTGAGCGCAACGCAATTAATGTGAGTTAGCTCACTCATTAGGCACCCCAG
GCTTTACACTTTATGCTTCCGGCTCGTATGTTGTGTGGAATTGTGAGCGGATAACAATTTCACACAGGAA
ACAGCTATGACCATGATTACGCCAAGCGCGCAATTAACCCTCACTAAAGGGAACAAAAGCTGGAGCTGCA
AGCTTAATGTAGTCTTATGCAATACTCTTGTAGTCTTGCAACATGGTAACGATGAGTTAGCAACATGCCT
TACAAGGAGAGAAAAAGCACCGTGCATGCCGATTGGTGGAAGTAAGGTGGTACGATCGTGCCTTATTAGG
AAGGCAACAGACGGGTCTGACATGGATTGGACGAACCACTGAATTGCCGCATTGCAGAGATATTGTATTT
AAGTGCCTAGCTCGATACATAAACGGGTCTCTCTGGTTAGACCAGATCTGAGCCTGGGAGCTCTCTGGCT
AACTAGGGAACCCACTGCTTAAGCCTCAATAAAGCTTGCCTTGAGTGCTTCAAGTAGTGTGTGCCCGTCT
GTTGTGTGACTCTGGTAACTAGAGATCCCTCAGACCCTTTTAGTCAGTGTGGAAAATCTCTAGCAGTGGC
GCCCGAACAGGGACTTGAAAGCGAAAGGGAAACCAGAGGAGCTCTCTCGACGCAGGACTCGGCTTGCTGA
AGCGCGCACGGCAAGAGGCGAGGGGCGGCGACTGGTGAGTACGCCAAAAATTTTGACTAGCGGAGGCTAG
AAGGAGAGAGATGGGTGCGAGAGCGTCAGTATTAAGCGGGGGAGAATTAGATCGCGATGGGAAAAAATTC
GGTTAAGGCCAGGGGGAAAGAAAAAATATAAATTAAAACATATAGTATGGGCAAGCAGGGAGCTAGAACG
ATTCGCAGTTAATCCTGGCCTGTTAGAAACATCAGAAGGCTGTAGACAAATACTGGGACAGCTACAACCA
TCCCTTCAGACAGGATCAGAAGAACTTAGATCATTATATAATACAGTAGCAACCCTCTATTGTGTGCATC
AAAGGATAGAGATAAAAGACACCAAGGAAGCTTTAGACAAGATAGAGGAAGAGCAAAACAAAAGTAAGAC
CACCGCACAGCAAGCGGCCGCTGATCTTCAGACCTGGAGGAGGAGATATGAGGGACAATTGGAGAAGTGA
ATTATATAAATATAAAGTAGTAAAAATTGAACCATTAGGAGTAGCACCCACCAAGGCAAAGAGAAGAGTG
GTGCAGAGAGAAAAAAGAGCAGTGGGAATAGGAGCTTTGTTCCTTGGGTTCTTGGGAGCAGCAGGAAGCA
CTATGGGCGCAGCGTCAATGACGCTGACGGTACAGGCCAGACAATTATTGTCTGGTATAGTGCAGCAGCA
GAACAATTTGCTGAGGGCTATTGAGGCGCAACAGCATCTGTTGCAACTCACAGTCTGGGGCATCAAGCAG
CTCCAGGCAAGAATCCTGGCTGTGGAAAGATACCTAAAGGATCAACAGCTCCTGGGGATTTGGGGTTGCT
CTGGAAAACTCATTTGCACCACTGCTGTGCCTTGGAATGCTAGTTGGAGTAATAAATCTCTGGAACAGAT
TTGGAATCACACGACCTGGATGGAGTGGGACAGAGAAATTAACAATTACACAAGCTTAATACACTCCTTA
ATTGAAGAATCGCAAAACCAGCAAGAAAAGAATGAACAAGAATTATTGGAATTAGATAAATGGGCAAGTT
TGTGGAATTGGTTTAACATAACAAATTGGCTGTGGTATATAAAATTATTCATAATGATAGTAGGAGGCTT
GGTAGGTTTAAGAATAGTTTTTGCTGTACTTTCTATAGTGAATAGAGTTAGGCAGGGATATTCACCATTA
TCGTTTCAGACCCACCTCCCAACCCCGAGGGGACCCGACAGGCCCGAAGGAATAGAAGAAGAAGGTGGAG
AGAGAGACAGAGACAGATCCATTCGATTAGTGAACGGATCTCGACGGTATCGATCACGAGACTAGCCTCG
AGCGGCCGCCCCCTTCACCGAGGGCCTATTTCCCATGATTCCTTCATATTTGCATATACGATACAAGGCT
GTTAGAGAGATAATTGGAATTAATTTGACTGTAAACACAAAGATATTAGTACAAAATACGTGACGTAGAA
AGTAATAATTTCTTGGGTAGTTTGCAGTTTTAAAATTATGTTTTAAAATGGACTATCATATGCTTACCGT
AACTTGAAAGTATTTCGATTTCTTGGCTTTATATATCTTGTGGAAAGGACGAAACACCGGGCATCCTTCA
ATTTCTGTATACTCGAGTATACAGAAATTGAAGGATGCTTTTTAATTCTCGACCTCGAGACAAATGGCAG
TATTCATCCACAATTTTAAAAGAAAAGGGGGGATTGGGGGGTACAGTGCAGGGGAAAGAATAGTAGACAT
AATAGCAACAGACATACAAACTAAAGAATTACAAAAACAAATTACAAAAATTCAAAATTTTCGGGTTTAT
TACAGGGACAGCAGAGATCCACTTTGGCCGCGGCTCGAGGGGGTTGGGGTTGCGCCTTTTCCAAGGCAGC
CCTGGGTTTGCGCAGGGACGCGGCTGCTCTGGGCGTGGTTCCGGGAAACGCAGCGGCGCCGACCCTGGGT
CTCGCACATTCTTCACGTCCGTTCGCAGCGTCACCCGGATCTTCGCCGCTACCCTTGTGGGCCCCCCGGC
GACGCTTCCTGCTCCGCCCCTAAGTCGGGAAGGTTCCTTGCGGTTCGCGGCGTGCCGGACGTGACAAACG
GAAGCCGCACGTCTCACTAGTACCCTCGCAGACGGACAGCGCCAGGGAGCAATGGCAGCGCGCCGACCGC
GATGGGCTGTGGCCAATAGCGGCTGCTCAGCAGGGCGCGCCGAGAGCAGCGGCCGGGAAGGGGCGGTGCG
GGAGGCGGGGTGTGGGGCGGTAGTGTGGGCCCTGTTCCTGCCCGCGCGGTGTTCCGCATTCTGCAAGCCT
CCGGAGCGCACGTCGGCAGTCGGCTCCCTCGTTGACCGAATCACCGACCTCTCTCCCCAGGGGGATCCAC
CGGAGCTTACCATGACCGAGTACAAGCCCACGGTGCGCCTCGCCACCCGCGACGACGTCCCCAGGGCCGT
ACGCACCCTCGCCGCCGCGTTCGCCGACTACCCCGCCACGCGCCACACCGTCGATCCGGACCGCCACATC
GAGCGGGTCACCGAGCTGCAAGAACTCTTCCTCACGCGCGTCGGGCTCGACATCGGCAAGGTGTGGGTCG
CGGACGACGGCGCCGCGGTGGCGGTCTGGACCACGCCGGAGAGCGTCGAAGCGGGGGCGGTGTTCGCCGA
GATCGGCCCGCGCATGGCCGAGTTGAGCGGTTCCCGGCTGGCCGCGCAGCAACAGATGGAAGGCCTCCTG
GCGCCGCACCGGCCCAAGGAGCCCGCGTGGTTCCTGGCCACCGTCGGCGTCTCGCCCGACCACCAGGGCA
AGGGTCTGGGCAGCGCCGTCGTGCTCCCCGGAGTGGAGGCGGCCGAGCGCGCCGGGGTGCCCGCCTTCCT
GGAGACCTCCGCGCCCCGCAACCTCCCCTTCTACGAGCGGCTCGGCTTCACCGTCACCGCCGACGTCGAG
GTGCCCGAAGGACCGCGCACCTGGTGCATGACCCGCAAGCCCGGTGCCTGACGCCCGCCCCACGACCCGC
AGCGCCCGACCGAAAGGAGCGCACGACCCCATGCATCGGTACCTTTAAGACCAATGACTTACAAGGCAGC
TGTAGATCTTAGCCACTTTTTAAAAGAAAAGGGGGGACTGGAAGGGCTAATTCACTCCCAACGAAGACAA
GATCTGCTTTTTGCTTGTACTGGGTCTCTCTGGTTAGACCAGATCTGAGCCTGGGAGCTCTCTGGCTAAC
TAGGGAACCCACTGCTTAAGCCTCAATAAAGCTTGCCTTGAGTGCTTCAAGTAGTGTGTGCCCGTCTGTT
GTGTGACTCTGGTAACTAGAGATCCCTCAGACCCTTTTAGTCAGTGTGGAAAATCTCTAGCAGTAGTAGT
TCATGTCATCTTATTATTCAGTATTTATAACTTGCAAAGAAATGAATATCAGAGAGTGAGAGGAACTTGT
TTATTGCAGCTTATAATGGTTACAAATAAAGCAATAGCATCACAAATTTCACAAATAAAGCATTTTTTTC
ACTGCATTCTAGTTGTGGTTTGTCCAAACTCATCAATGTATCTTATCATGTCTGGCTCTAGCTATCCCGC
CCCTAACTCCGCCCATCCCGCCCCTAACTCCGCCCAGTTCCGCCCATTCTCCGCCCCATGGCTGACTAAT
TTTTTTTATTTATGCAGAGGCCGAGGCCGCCTCGGCCTCTGAGCTATTCCAGAAGTAGTGAGGAGGCTTT
TTTGGAGGCCTAGGGACGTACCCAATTCGCCCTATAGTGAGTCGTATTACGCGCGCTCACTGGCCGTCGT
TTTACAACGTCGTGACTGGGAAAACCCTGGCGTTACCCAACTTAATCGCCTTGCAGCACATCCCCCTTTC
GCCAGCTGGCGTAATAGCGAAGAGGCCCGCACCGATCGCCCTTCCCAACAGTTGCGCAGCCTGAATGGCG
AATGGG
[124 nt withheld, positions 4697-4820]
C
[91 nt withheld, positions 4822-4912]
A
[49 nt withheld, positions 4914-4962]
CCTTTGACGTTGGAGTCCACGTTCTTT
[37 nt withheld, positions 4990-5026]
ACCCTATCTCGGTCTATTCTTTTGATTTATAAGGGATTTTGCCGATTTCGGCCTATTGGTTAAAAAATGA
GCTGATTTAACAAAAATTTAACGCGAATTTTAACAAAATATTAACGCTTACAATTTAGGTGGCACTTTTC
GGGGAAATGTGCGCGGAACCCCTATTTGTTTATTTTTCTAAATACATTCAAATATGTATCCGCTCATGAG
ACAATAACCCTGATAAATGCTTCAATAATATTGAAAAAGGAAGAGTATGAGTATTCAACATTTCCGTGTC
GCCCTTATTCCCTTTTTTGCGGCATTTTGCCTTCCTGTTTTTGCTCACCCAGAAACGCTGGTGAAAGTAA
AAGATGCTGAAGATCAGTTGGGTGCACGAGTGGGTTACATCGAACTGGATCTCAACAGCGGTAAGATCCT
TGAGAGTTTTCGCCCCGAAGAACGTTTTCCAATGATGAGCACTTTTAAAGTTCTGCTATGTGGCGCGGTA
TTATCCCGTATTGACGCCGGGCAAGAGCAACTCGGTCGCCGCATACACTATTCTCAGAATGACTTGGTTG
AGTACTCACCAGTCACAGAAAAGCATCTTACGGATGGCATGACAGTAAGAGAATTATGCAGTGCTGCCAT
AACCATGAGTGATAACACTGCGGCCAACTTACTTCTGACAACGATCGGAGGACCGAAGGAGCTAACCGCT
TTTTTGCACAACATGGGGGATCATGTAACTCGCCTTGATCGTTGGGAACCGGAGCTGAATGAAGCCATAC
CAAACGACGAGCGTGACACCACGATGCCTGTAGCAATGGCAACAACGTTGCGCAAACTATTAACTGGCGA
ACTACTTACTCTAGCTTCCCGGCAACAATTAATAGACTGGATGGAGGCGGATAAAGTTGCAGGACCACTT
CTGCGCTCGGCCCTTCCGGCTGGCTGGTTTATTGCTGATAAATCTGGAGCCGGTGAGCGTGGGTCTCGCG
GTATCATTGCAGCACTGGGGCCAGATGGTAAGCCCTCCCGTATCGTAGTTATCTACACGACGGGGAGTCA
GGCAACTATGGATGAACGAAATAGACAGATCGCTGAGATAGGTGCCTCACTGATTAAGCATTGGTAACTG
TCAGACCAAGTTTACTCATATATACTTTAGATTGATTTAAAACTTCATTTTTAATTTAAAAGGATCTAGG
TGAAGATCCTTTTTGATAATCTCATGACCAAAATCCCTTAACGTGAGTTTTCGTTCCACTGAGCGTCAGA
CCCCGTAGAAAAGATCAAAGGATCTTCTTGAGATCCTTTTTTTCTGCGCGTAATCTGCTGCTTGCAAACA
AAAAAACCACCGCTACCAGCGGTGGTTTGTTTGCCGGATCAAGAGCTACCAACTCTTTTTCCGAAGGTAA
CTGGCTTCAGCAGAGCGCAGATACCAAATACTGTTCTTCTAGTGTAGCCGTAGTTAGGCCACCACTTCAA
GAACTCTGTAGCACCGCCTACATACCTCGCTCTGCTAATCCTGTTACCAGTGGCTGCTGCCAGTGGCGAT
AAGTCGTGTCTTACCGGGTTGGACTCAAGACGATAGTTACCGGATAAGGCGCAGCGGTCGGGCTGAACGG
GGGGTTCGTGCACACAGCCCAGCTTGGAGCGAACGACCTACACCGAACTGAGATACCTACAGCGTGAGCT
ATGAGAAAGCGCCACGCTTCCCGAAGGGAGAAAGGCGGACAGGTATCCGGTAAGCGGCAGGGTCGGAACA
GGAGAGCGCACGAGGGAGCTTCCAGGGGGAAACGCCTGGTATCTTTATAGTCCTGTCGGGTTTCGCCACC
TCTGACTTGAGCGTCGATTTTTGTGATGCTCGTCAGGGGGGCGGAGCCTATGGAAAAACGCCAGCAACGC
GGCCTTTTTACGGTTCCTGGCCTTTTGCTGGCCTTTTGCTCACATGTTCTTTCCTGCGTTATCCCCTGAT
TCTGTGGATAACCGTATTACCGCCTTTGAGTGAGCTGATACCGCTCGCCGCAGCCGAACGACCGAGCGCA
GCGAGTCAGTGAGCGAGGAAGCGGAAG
