>Addgene plasmid #40644 | pLKO.1-sh-hSOX9-1 | depositor partial sequence | sequence record 52922 | Hairpin Sequence
CCGGGCATCCTTCAATTTCTGTATACTCGAGTATACAGAAATTGAAGGATGCTTTTT
