>Addgene plasmid #40644 | pLKO.1-sh-hSOX9-1 | addgene partial sequence | sequence record 53879 | LKO1_5 5'-GACTATCATATGCTTACCGT-3'
AAGGACGAAACACCGGGCATCCTTCAATTTCTGTATACTCGAGTATACAGAAATTGAAGGATGCTTTTTA
ATTCTCGACCTCGAGACAAATGGCAGTATTCATCCACAATTTTAAAAGAAAAGGGGGGATTGGGGGGTAC
AGTGCAGGGGAAAGAATAGTAGACATAATAGCAACAGACATACAAACTAAAGAATTACAAAAACAAATTA
CAAAAATTCAAAATTTTCGGGTTTATTACAGGGACAGCAGAGATCCACTTTGGCCGCGGCTCGAGGGGGT
TGGGGTTGCGCCTTTTCCAAGGCAGCCCTGGGTTTGCGCAGGGACGCGGCTGCTCTGGGCGTGGTTCCGG
GAAACGCAGCGGCGCCGACCCTGGGTCTCGCACATTCTTCACGTCCGTTCGCAGCGTCACCCGGATCTTC
GCCGCTACCCTTGTGGGCCCCCCGGCGACGCTTCCTGCTCCGCCCCTAAGTCGGGAAGGTTCCTTGCGGT
TCGCGGCGTGCCGGACGTGACAAACGGAAGCCGCACGTCTCACTAGTACCCTCGCAGACGGACAGCGCCA
GGGAGCAATGGCAGCGCGCCGACCGCGATGGGCTGTGGCCAATAGCGGCTGCTCAGCAGGGCGCGCCGAG
AGCAGCGGCCGGGAAGGGGCGGTGCGGGAGGCGGGGTGTGGGGCGGTAGTGTGGGCCCTGTTCCTGCCCG
CGCGGTGTTCCGCATTCTGCAAGCCTCCGG
